Addgene plasmid #23384: pDONR223-PANK3
Depositing lab: William Hahn & David Root. Depositing organization: Dana-Farber Cancer Institute. Publication: COT drives resistance to RAF inhibition through MAP kinase pathway reactivation. Johannessen CM, Boehm JS, Kim SY, Thomas SR, Wardwell L, Johnson LA, Emery CM, Stransky N, Cogdill AP, Barretina J, Caponigro G, Hieronymus H, Murray RR, Salehi-Ashtiani K, Hill DE, Vidal M, Zhao JJ, Yang X, Alkan O, Kim S, Harris JL, Wilson CJ, Myer VE, Finan PM, Root DE, Roberts TM, Golub T, Flaherty KT, Dummer R, Weber BL, Sellers WR, Schlegel R, Wargo JA, Hahn WC, Garraway LA. Nature. 2010 Dec 16;468(7326):968-72. doi: 10.1038/nature09627 PubMed 21107320.
Backbone
  Vector backbone: pDONR223
  Backbone manufacturer: Invitrogen
  Backbone size w/o insert (bp): 5005
  Vector type: Gateway Donor vector
Growth in bacteria
  Bacterial resistance: Spectinomycin, 50 μg/mL
  Growth temperature: 37°C
  Growth strain: DH5alpha
  Copy number: High Copy
Gene/Insert
  Gene/Insert name: PANK3 (alt name: pantothenate kinase 3)
  Species: H. sapiens (human)
  Insert size (bp): 1116
  Entrez Gene: PANK3
  Cloning method: Gateway Cloning
  Sequencing primers: 5′ M13pUC-fwd; 3′ M13rev
Terms and licenses: Academic/Nonprofit Terms; Industry Terms: Not Available to Industry
Depositor comments: The ORF has no Stop codon. This design enables easy recombination into a destination vector to add an epitope tag of choice and Stop codon to the ORF. Do NOT use this plasmid directly for transfections. A set of 4 custom lentiviral vectors is available ( pLX301 (http://www.addgene.org/25895/) , pLX302 (http://www.addgene.org/25896/) , pLX303 (http://www.addgene.org/25897/) , pLX304 (http://www.addgene.org/25890/) ) to be used to express these ORFs in mammalian cells. These plasmids are not included in the kit and must be ordered separately.
How to cite: pDONR223-PANK3 was a gift from William Hahn & David Root (Addgene plasmid # 23384 ; http://n2t.net/addgene:23384 ; RRID:Addgene_23384)
