[The description below was written by a language model from this plasmid's Addgene catalogue record.]
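Description:
pDONR223-PANK3 is a Gateway entry clone built on the Invitrogen pDONR223 donor backbone (about 5 kb without insert) and carrying the open reading frame of human PANK3, which encodes pantothenate kinase 3. The insert is recorded as roughly 1.1 kb and was introduced by Gateway recombinational cloning. The plasmid is maintained in E. coli as a high-copy construct and is selected with spectinomycin. No feature table accompanies the record, so the specific origin of replication and the recombination sites flanking the ORF are not itemised. Entry clones made in pDONR-type vectors normally have the insert bracketed by attL sites, which allow transfer into attR-bearing destination vectors. M13 forward and reverse primer sites on either side of the insert are listed for sequence verification.

The key design feature is that the PANK3 ORF lacks a stop codon. This "open" configuration lets the coding sequence be recombined in frame into a destination vector that supplies a C-terminal epitope tag and the terminating stop codon, so the tag can be chosen at the subcloning step. The record states no promoter for mammalian expression, and the depositors note explicitly that the plasmid is not meant to be transfected directly; it serves as a shuttle and storage form of the ORF. The depositors point to a companion set of four lentiviral destination vectors (pLX301 to pLX304), obtained separately, for expressing such ORFs in mammalian cells. The clone is distributed as part of a larger ORF kit, and the associated publication concerns resistance to RAF inhibition through reactivation of the MAP kinase pathway.
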