>Addgene plasmid #23384 | pDONR223-PANK3 | depositor partial sequence | sequence record 10974 | Author sequence
ATGAAGATCAAAGATGCCAAGAAACCCTCTTTCCCATGGTTTGGCATGGACATTGGGGGAACTCTAGTAA
AGCTCTCGTACTTTGAACCTATTGATATCACAGCAGAGGAAGAGCAAGAAGAAGTTGAGAGTTTAAAAAG
TATTCGGAAATATTTGACTTCTAACGTGGCATATGGATCCACCGGCATTCGGGATGTACACCTTGAACTG
AAAGATTTAACACTTTTTGGCCGAAGAGGGAACTTGCACTTTATCAGGTTTCCAACCCAGGACCTGCCTA
CTTTTATCCAAATGGGAAGAGATAAAAACTTCTCAACATTGCAGACGGTGCTATGTGCTACAGGAGGTGG
TGCTTACAAGTTTGAAAAAGATTTTCGCACAATTGGAAACCTCCACCTGCACAAACTGGATGAACTTGAC
TGCCTTGTAAAGGGCTTGCTGTATATAGACTCTGTCAGTTTCAATGGACAAGCCGAGTGCTATTATTTTG
CTAATGCCTCAGAACCTGAGCGATGCCAAAAGATGCCTTTTAACCTGGATGATCCCTATCCACTGCTTGT
AGTGAACATTGGCTCAGGAGTCAGTATTTTAGCAGTCCATTCCAAAGACAACTATAAACGAGTGACTGGG
ACAAGCCTTGGAGGGGGTACCTTTCTGGGTTTATGCAGTTTATTGACTGGCTGTGAAAGTTTTGAAGAGG
CTCTTGAAATGGCATCCAAAGGTGATAGCACACAAGCTGACAAGCTGGTCCGTGATATTTATGGAGGAGA
TTATGAAAGATTTGGTTTGCCAGGTTGGGCTGTAGCATCTAGTTTTGGGAATATGATTTATAAGGAGAAG
CGAGAATCTGTTAGTAAAGAAGATCTGGCAAGAGCTACTTTAGTTACTATCACCAATAACATTGGTTCTG
TGGCACGAATGTGTGCTGTTAATGAGAAAATAAACAGAGTTGTCTTTGTTGGAAACTTTTTACGTGTCAA
TACCCTCTCAATGAAACTTTTGGCATATGCACTGGATTACTGGTCAAAAGGTCAACTAAAAGCATTGTTT
CTAGAACATGAGGGTTACTTTGGAGCAGTTGGTGCACTTCTTGGGCTGCCAAATTTCAGCTTG
