>Addgene plasmid #23384 | pDONR223-PANK3 | addgene partial sequence | sequence record 29224 | 23384 with M13pUC-fwd
TAATGATTTTATTTTGACTGATAGTGACCTGTTCGTTGCAACAAATTGATGAGCAATGCTTTTTTATAAT
GCCAACTTTGTACAAAAAAGTTGGCACCATGAAGATCAAAGATGCCAAGAAACCCTCTTTCCCATGGTTT
GGCATGGACATTGGGGGAACTCTAGTAAAGCTCTCGTACTTTGAACCTATTGATATCACAGCAGAGGAAG
AGCAAGAAGAAGTTGAGAGTTTAAAAAGTATTCGGAAATATTTGACTTCTAACGTGGCATATGGATCCAC
CGGCATTCGGGATGTACACCTTGAACTGAAAGATTTAACACTTTTTGGCCGAAGAGGGAACTTGCACTTT
ATCAGGTTTCCAACCCAGGACCTGCCTACTTTTATCCAAATGGGAAGAGATAAAAACTTCTCAACATTGC
AGACGGTGCTATGTGCTACAGGAGGTGGTGCTTACAAGTTTGAAAAAGATTTTCGCACAATTGGAAACCT
CCACCTGCACAAACTGGATGAACTTGACTGCCTTGTAAAGGGCTTGCTGTATATAGACTCTGTCAGTTTC
AATGGACAAGCCGAGTGCTATTATTTTGCTAAT
